Addgene plasmid #190705: pAc-sgRNA-Cas9.scr_3
Purpose: Expresses scrambled sgRNA and Cas9-Puro in Drosophila S2 cells
Depositing lab: David Bartel. Depositing organization: Whitehead Institute for Biomedical Research. Publication: Endogenous transcripts direct microRNA degradation in Drosophila, and this targeted degradation is required for proper embryonic development. Kingston ER, Blodgett LW, Bartel DP. Mol Cell. 2022 Sep 15. pii: S1097-2765(22)00849-8. doi: 10.1016/j.molcel.2022.08.029. PubMed 36150386.
Backbone
  Vector backbone: pAc-sgRNA-Cas9
  Backbone manufacturer: Ji-Long Liu
  Backbone size w/o insert (bp): 10615
  Total vector size (bp): 10635
  Vector type: Insect Expression, CRISPR
  Selectable markers: Puromycin
Growth in bacteria
  Bacterial resistance: Ampicillin, 100 μg/mL
  Growth temperature: 37°C
  Growth strain: DH5alpha
  Copy number: High Copy
Gene/Insert
  Gene/Insert name: Scrambled sgRNA 3
  gRNA/shRNA sequence: TGGTTAGACTACCCCGTGTC
  Species: D. melanogaster (fly)
  Promoter: Drosophila U6
  Cloning method: Restriction Enzyme; 5′ cloning site SapI (destroyed during cloning); 3′ cloning site SapI (destroyed during cloning)
  Sequencing primers: 5′ GTTCGACTTGCAGCCTGAAATACG
Terms and licenses: Academic/Nonprofit Terms; Industry Terms: Not Available to Industry
How to cite: pAc-sgRNA-Cas9.scr_3 was a gift from David Bartel (Addgene plasmid # 190705 ; http://n2t.net/addgene:190705 ; RRID:Addgene_190705)
