[The description below was written by a language model from this plasmid's Addgene catalogue record and pLannotate feature annotations shown in this document.]
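Description:
pAc-sgRNA-Cas9.scr_3 is an all-in-one CRISPR plasmid for Drosophila S2 cells, built on the pAc-sgRNA-Cas9 insect expression backbone and totalling 10,635 bp. In bacteria it is maintained as a high-copy plasmid through a ColE1/pUC-type origin and selected with ampicillin via the β-lactamase gene and its native promoter. The annotation also picks up a fragment of a tetracycline resistance gene and a short SV40 large T antigen fragment, which appear to be non-functional backbone remnants.

The payload consists of two divergently oriented expression units. On one strand, the Drosophila U6-2 RNA polymerase III promoter drives a 20-nt scrambled spacer (Scrambled sgRNA 3), inserted between SapI sites that were destroyed during cloning, followed directly by the Streptococcus pyogenes guide RNA scaffold. On the opposite strand, the strong constitutive actin 5C (Ac5) promoter drives S. pyogenes Cas9, annotated as adjoining N- and C-terminal portions that together form a contiguous coding region. Cas9 carries a C-terminal nucleoplasmin bipartite nuclear localization signal and is followed by puromycin N-acetyltransferase. The record describes this product as Cas9-Puro, but the feature table does not annotate the linker between Cas9 and the resistance gene. An SV40 polyadenylation signal lies next to the end of this unit, although it is annotated on the opposite strand. Puromycin allows enrichment of transfected S2 cells.

Because the guide is a scrambled sequence rather than one directed at a gene, the plasmid most plausibly serves as a non-targeting negative control alongside gene-targeting versions of the same vector. It was deposited in connection with a study of target-directed microRNA degradation in Drosophila.
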