Features (pLannotate 1.2.2; 14 found; start..end, strand, type, name):
     72..176     +  promoter       AmpR promoter: bla
    177..1037    +  CDS            AmpR: β-lactamase; bla; confers resistance to ampicillin, carbenicillin, and related antibiotics
   1208..1796    +  rep_origin     ori: high-copy-number ColE1/pMB1/pBR322/pUC origin of replication
   1842..2289    -  CDS            TcR (fragment): tetracycline efflux protein; tet; confers resistance to tetracycline
   2290..2374    +  CDS            large T antigen (fragment): large T antigen from SV40 (simian virus 40)
   2397..2531    +  polyA_signal   SV40 poly(A) signal: SV40 polyadenylation signal
   2539..3138    -  CDS            PuroR: puromycin N-acetyltransferase; pac from Streptomyces alboniger; confers resistance to puromycin
   3232..3279    -  CDS            nucleoplasmin NLS: bipartite nuclear localization signal from nucleoplasmin
   3280..5778    -  CDS            Cas9(C): C-terminal portion of Streptococcus pyogenes Cas9 (Zetsche et al., 2015)
   5779..7380    -  CDS            Cas9(N): N-terminal portion of Streptococcus pyogenes Cas9 (Zetsche et al., 2015)
   7541..9972    -  promoter       Ac5 promoter: Drosophila melanogaster actin 5c promoter
   9973..10372   +  promoter       dU6-2 promoter: RNA polymerase III promoter for Drosophila U6-2 snRNA (Das et al., 1987)
  10394..10469   +  misc_RNA       gRNA scaffold: guide RNA scaffold for the Streptococcus pyogenes CRISPR/Cas9 system
  10476..10557   -  promoter       Ac5 promoter (fragment): Drosophila melanogaster actin 5C promoter
>Addgene plasmid #190705 | pAc-sgRNA-Cas9.scr_3 | addgene full sequence | sequence record 373472 | Addgene Partial NGS Result
TATTTTTATAGGTTAATGTCATGATAATAATGGTTTCTTAGACGTCAGGTGGCACTTTTCGGGGAAATGT
GCGCGGAACCCCTATTTGTTTATTTTTCTAAATACATTCAAATATGTATCCGCTCATGAGACAATAACCC
TGATAAATGCTTCAATAATATTGAAAAAGGAAGAGTATGAGTATTCAACATTTCCGTGTCGCCCTTATTC
CCTTTTTTGCGGCATTTTGCCTTCCTGTTTTTGCTCACCCAGAAACGCTGGTGAAAGTAAAAGATGCTGA
AGATCAGTTGGGTGCACGAGTGGGTTACATCGAACTGGATCTCAACAGCGGTAAGATCCTTGAGAGTTTT
CGCCCCGAAGAACGTTTTCCAATGATGAGCACTTTTAAAGTTCTGCTATGTGGCGCGGTATTATCCCGTG
TTGACGCCGGGCAAGAGCAACTCGGTCGCCGCATACACTATTCTCAGAATGACTTGGTTGAGTACTCACC
AGTCACAGAAAAGCATCTTACGGATGGCATGACAGTAAGAGAATTATGCAGTGCTGCCATAACCATGAGT
GATAACACTGCGGCCAACTTACTTCTGACAACGATCGGAGGACCGAAGGAGCTAACCGCTTTTTTGCACA
ACATGGGGGATCATGTAACTCGCCTTGATCGTTGGGAACCGGAGCTGAATGAAGCCATACCAAACGACGA
GCGTGACACCACGATGCCTGCAGCAATGGCAACAACGTTGCGCAAACTATTAACTGGCGAACTACTTACT
CTAGCTTCCCGGCAACAATTAATAGACTGGATGGAGGCGGATAAAGTTGCAGGACCACTTCTGCGCTCGG
CCCTTCCGGCTGGCTGGTTTATTGCTGATAAATCTGGAGCCGGTGAGCGTGGGTCTCGCGGTATCATTGC
AGCACTGGGGCCAGATGGTAAGCCCTCCCGTATCGTAGTTATCTACACGACGGGGAGTCAGGCAACTATG
GATGAACGAAATAGACAGATCGCTGAGATAGGTGCCTCACTGATTAAGCATTGGTAACTGTCAGACCAAG
TTTACTCATATATACTTTAGATTGATTTAAAACTTCATTTTTAATTTAAAAGGATCTAGGTGAAGATCCT
TTTTGATAATCTCATGACCAAAATCCCTTAACGTGAGTTTTCGTTCCACTGAGCGTCAGACCCCGTAGAA
AAGATCAAAGGATCTTCTTGAGATCCTTTTTTTCTGCGCGTAATCTGCTGCTTGCAAACAAAAAAACCAC
CGCTACCAGCGGTGGTTTGTTTGCCGGATCAAGAGCTACCAACTCTTTTTCCGAAGGTAACTGGCTTCAG
CAGAGCGCAGATACCAAATACTGTCCTTCTAGTGTAGCCGTAGTTAGGCCACCACTTCAAGAACTCTGTA
GCACCGCCTACATACCTCGCTCTGCTAATCCTGTTACCAGTGGCTGCTGCCAGTGGCGATAAGTCGTGTC
TTACCGGGTTGGACTCAAGACGATAGTTACCGGATAAGGCGCAGCGGTCGGGCTGAACGGGGGGTTCGTG
CACACAGCCCAGCTTGGAGCGAACGACCTACACCGAACTGAGATACCTACAGCGTGAGCTATGAGAAAGC
GCCACGCTTCCCGAAGGGAGAAAGGCGGACAGGTATCCGGTAAGCGGCAGGGTCGGAACAGGAGAGCGCA
CGAGGGAGCTTCCAGGGGGAAACGCCTGGTATCTTTATAGTCCTGTCGGGTTTCGCCACCTCTGACTTGA
GCGTCGATTTTTGTGATGCTCGTCAGGGGGGCGGAGCCTATGGAAAAACGCCAGCAACGCGGCCTTTTTA
CGGTTCCTGGCCTTTTGCTGGCCTTGAAGCTGTCCCTGATGGTCGTCATCTACCTGCCTGGACAGCATGG
CCTGCAACGCGGGCATCCCGATGCCGCCGGAAGCGAGAAGAATCATAATGGGGAAGGCCATCCAGCCTCG
CGTCGCGAACGCCAGCAAGACGTAGCCCAGCGCGTCGGCCGCCATGCCGGCGATAATGGCCTGCTTCTCG
CCGAAACGTTTGGTGGCGGGACCAGTGACGAAGGCTTGAGCGAGGGCGTGCAAGATTCCGAATACCGCAA
GCGACAGGCCGATCATCGTCGCGCTCCAGCGAAAGCGGTCCTCGCCGAAAATGACCCAGAGCGCTGCCGG
CACCTGTCCTACGAGTTGCATGATAAAGAAGACAGTCATAAGTGCGGCGACGATAGTCATGCCCCGCGCC
CACCGGAAGGAGCTGACTGGGTTGAAGGCTCTCAAGGGCATCGGTCGACTGATCATAATCAGCCATACCA
CATTTGTAGAGGTTTTACTTGCTTTAAAAAACCTCCCACACCTCCCCCTGAACCTGAAACATAAAATGAA
TGCAATTGTTGTTGTTAACTTGTTTATTGCAGCTTATAATGGTTACAAATAAAGCAATAGCATCACAAAT
TTCACAAATAAAGCATTTTTTTCACTGCATTCTAGTTGTGGTTTGTCCAAACTCATCAATGTATCTTATC
ATGTCTGGATCCCTCGAGTCAGGCACCGGGCTTGCGGGTCATGCACCAGGTGCGCGGTCCTTCGGGCACC
TCGACGTCGGCGGTGACGGTGAAGCCGAGCCGCTCGTAGAAGGGGAGGTTGCGGGGCGCGGAGGTCTCCA
GGAAGGCGGGCACCCCGGCGCGCTCGGCCGCCTCCACTCCGGGGAGCACGACGGCGCTGCCCAGACCCTT
GCCCTGGTGGTCGGGCGAGACGCCGACGGTGGCCAGGAACCACGCGGGCTCCTTGGGCCGGTGCGGCGCC
AGGAGGCCTTCCATCTGTTGCTGCGCGGCCAGCCGGGAACCGCTCAACTCGGCCATGCGCGGGCCGATCT
CGGCGAACACCGCCCCCGCTTCGACGCTCTCCGGCGTGGTCCAGACCGCCACCGCGGCGCCGTCGTCCGC
GACCCACACCTTGCCGATGTCGAGCCCGACGCGCGTGAGGAAGAGTTCTTGCAGCTCGGTGACCCGCTCG
ATGTGGCGGTCCGGGTCGACGGTGTGGCGCGTGGCGGGGTAGTCGGCGAACGCGGCGGCGAGGGTGCGTA
CGGCCCGGGGGACGTCGTCGCGGGTGGCGAGGCGCACCGTGGGCTTGTACTCGGTCATGCTACCGCTGCC
GCTACCGCTAGCAGGGCCGGGATTCTCCTCCACGTCACCGCATGTTAGAAGACTTCCTCTGCCCTCAAGC
TTGCCTGATCCCTTTTTCTTTTTTGCCTGGCCGGCCTTTTTCGTGGCCGCCGGCCTTTTGTCGCCTCCCA
GCTGAGACAGGTCGATCCGTGTCTCGTACAGGCCGGTGATGCTCTGGTGGATCAGGGTGGCGTCCAGCAC
CTCTTTGGTGCTGGTGTACCTCTTCCGGTCGATGGTGGTGTCAAAGTACTTGAAGGCGGCAGGGGCTCCC
AGATTGGTCAGGGTAAACAGGTGGATGATATTCTCGGCCTGCTCTCTGATGGGCTTATCCCGGTGCTTGT
TGTAGGCGGACAGCACTTTGTCCAGATTAGCGTCGGCCAGGATCACTCTCTTGGAGAACTCGCTGATCTG
CTCGATGATCTCGTCCAGGTAGTGCTTGTGCTGTTCCACAAACAGCTGTTTCTGCTCATTATCCTCGGGG
GAGCCCTTCAGCTTCTCATAGTGGCTGGCCAGGTACAGGAAGTTCACATATTTGGAGGGCAGGGCCAGTT
CGTTTCCCTTCTGCAGTTCGCCGGCAGAGGCCAGCATTCTCTTCCGGCCGTTTTCCAGCTCGAACAGGGA
GTACTTAGGCAGCTTGATGATCAGGTCCTTTTTCACTTCTTTGTAGCCCTTGGCTTCCAGAAAGTCGATG
GGATTCTTCTCGAAGCTGCTTCTTTCCATGATGGTGATCCCCAGCAGCTCTTTCACACTCTTCAGTTTCT
TGGACTTGCCCTTTTCCACTTTGGCCACCACCAGCACAGAATAGGCCACGGTGGGGCTGTCGAAGCCGCC
GTACTTCTTAGGGTCCCAGTCCTTCTTTCTGGCGATCAGCTTATCGCTGTTCCTCTTGGGCAGGATAGAC
TCTTTGCTGAAGCCGCCTGTCTGCACCTCGGTCTTTTTCACGATATTCACTTGGGGCATGCTCAGCACTT
TCCGCACGGTGGCAAAATCCCGGCCCTTATCCCACACGATCTCCCCGGTTTCGCCGTTTGTCTCGATCAG
AGGCCGCTTCCGGATCTCGCCGTTGGCCAGGGTAATCTCGGTCTTGAAAAAGTTCATGATGTTGCTGTAG
AAGAAGTACTTGGCGGTAGCCTTGCCGATTTCCTGCTCGCTCTTGGCGATCATCTTCCGCACGTCGTACA
CCTTGTAGTCGCCGTACACGAACTCGCTTTCCAGCTTAGGGTACTTTTTGATCAGGGCGGTTCCCACGAC
GGCGTTCAGGTAGGCGTCGTGGGCGTGGTGGTAGTTGTTGATCTCGCGCACTTTGTAAAACTGGAAATCC
TTCCGGAAATCGGACACCAGCTTGGACTTCAGGGTGATCACTTTCACTTCCCGGATCAGCTTGTCATTCT
CGTCGTACTTAGTGTTCATCCGGGAGTCCAGGATCTGTGCCACGTGCTTTGTGATCTGCCGGGTTTCCAC
CAGCTGTCTCTTGATGAAGCCGGCCTTATCCAGTTCGCTCAGGCCGCCTCTCTCGGCCTTGGTCAGATTG
TCGAACTTTCTCTGGGTAATCAGCTTGGCGTTCAGCAGCTGCCGCCAGTAGTTCTTCATCTTCTTCACGA
CCTCTTCGGAGGGCACGTTGTCGCTCTTGCCCCGGTTCTTGTCGCTTCTGGTCAGCACCTTGTTGTCGAT
GGAGTCGTCCTTCAGAAAGCTCTGAGGCACGATATGGTCCACATCGTAGTCGGACAGCCGGTTGATGTCC
AGTTCCTGGTCCACGTACATATCCCGCCCATTCTGCAGGTAGTACAGGTACAGCTTCTCGTTCTGCAGCT
GGGTGTTTTCCACGGGGTGTTCTTTCAGGATCTGGCTGCCCAGCTCTTTGATGCCCTCTTCGATCCGCTT
CATTCTCTCGCGGCTGTTCTTCTGTCCCTTCTGGGTGGTCTGGTTCTCTCTGGCCATTTCGATCACGATG
TTCTCGGGCTTGTGCCGGCCCATCACTTTCACGAGCTCGTCCACCACCTTCACTGTCTGCAGGATGCCCT
TCTTAATGGCGGGGCTGCCGGCCAGATTGGCAATGTGCTCGTGCAGGCTATCGCCCTGGCCGGACACCTG
GGCTTTCTGGATGTCCTCTTTAAAGGTCAGGCTGTCGTCGTGGATCAGCTGCATGAAGTTTCTGTTGGCG
AAGCCGTCGGACTTCAGGAAATCCAGGATTGTCTTGCCGGACTGCTTGTCCCGGATGCCGTTGATCAGCT
TCCGGCTCAGCCTGCCCCAGCCGGTGTATCTCCGCCGCTTCAGCTGCTTCATCACTTTGTCGTCGAACAG
GTGGGCATAGGTTTTCAGCCGTTCCTCGATCATCTCTCTGTCCTCAAACAGTGTCAGGGTCAGCACGATA
TCTTCCAGAATGTCCTCGTTTTCCTCATTGTCCAGGAAGTCCTTGTCCTTGATAATTTTCAGCAGATCGT
GGTATGTGCCCAGGGAGGCGTTGAACCGATCTTCCACGCCGGAGATTTCCACGGAGTCGAAGCACTCGAT
TTTCTTGAAGTAGTCCTCTTTCAGCTGCTTCACGGTCACTTTCCGGTTGGTCTTGAACAGCAGGTCCACG
ATGGCCTTTTTCTGCTCGCCGCTCAGGAAGGCGGGCTTTCTCATTCCCTCGGTCACGTATTTCACTTTGG
TCAGCTCGTTATACACGGTGAAGTACTCGTACAGCAGGCTGTGCTTGGGCAGCACCTTCTCGTTGGGCAG
GTTCTTATCGAAGTTGGTCATCCGCTCGATGAAGCTCTGGGCGGAAGCGCCCTTGTCCACCACTTCCTCG
AAGTTCCAGGGGGTGATGGTTTCCTCGCTCTTTCTGGTCATCCAGGCGAATCTGCTGTTTCCCCTGGCCA
GAGGGCCCACGTAGTAGGGGATGCGGAAGGTCAGGATCTTCTCGATCTTTTCCCGGTTGTCCTTCAGGAA
TGGGTAAAAATCTTCCTGCCGCCGCAGAATGGCGTGCAGCTCTCCCAGGTGGATCTGGTGGGGGATGCTG
CCGTTGTCGAAGGTCCGCTGCTTCCGCAGCAGGTCCTCTCTGTTCAGCTTCACGAGCAGTTCCTCGGTGC
CGTCCATCTTTTCCAGGATGGGCTTGATGAACTTGTAGAACTCTTCCTGGCTGGCTCCGCCGTCAATGTA
GCCGGCGTAGCCGTTCTTGCTCTGGTCGAAGAAAATCTCTTTGTACTTCTCAGGCAGCTGCTGCCGCACG
AGAGCTTTCAGCAGGGTCAGGTCCTGGTGGTGCTCGTCGTATCTCTTGATCATAGAGGCGCTCAGGGGGG
CCTTGGTGATCTCGGTGTTCACTCTCAGGATGTCGCTCAGCAGGATGGCGTCGGACAGGTTCTTGGCGGC
CAGAAACAGGTCGGCGTACTGGTCGCCGATCTGGGCCAGCAGGTTGTCCAGGTCGTCGTCGTAGGTGTCC
TTGCTCAGCTGCAGTTTGGCATCCTCGGCCAGGTCGAAGTTGCTCTTGAAGTTGGGGGTCAGGCCCAGGC
TCAGGGCAATCAGGTTTCCGAACAGGCCATTCTTCTTCTCGCCGGGCAGCTGGGCGATCAGATTTTCCAG
CCGTCTGCTCTTGCTCAGTCTGGCAGACAGGATGGCCTTGGCGTCCACGCCGCTGGCGTTGATGGGGTTT
TCCTCGAACAGCTGGTTGTAGGTCTGCACCAGCTGGATGAACAGCTTGTCCACGTCGCTGTTGTCGGGGT
TCAGGTCGCCCTCGATCAGGAAGTGGCCCCGGAACTTGATCATGTGGGCCAGGGCCAGATAGATCAGCCG
CAGGTCGGCCTTGTCGGTGCTGTCCACCAGTTTCTTTCTCAGGTGGTAGATGGTGGGGTACTTCTCGTGG
TAGGCCACCTCGTCCACGATGTTGCCGAAGATGGGGTGCCGCTCGTGCTTCTTATCCTCTTCCACCAGGA
AGGACTCTTCCAGTCTGTGGAAGAAGCTGTCGTCCACCTTGGCCATCTCGTTGCTGAAGATCTCTTGCAG
ATAGCAGATCCGGTTCTTCCGTCTGGTGTATCTTCTTCTGGCGGTTCTCTTCAGCCGGGTGGCCTCGGCT
GTTTCGCCGCTGTCGAACAGCAGGGCTCCGATCAGGTTCTTCTTGATGCTGTGCCGGTCGGTGTTGCCCA
GCACCTTGAATTTCTTGCTGGGCACCTTGTACTCGTCGGTGATCACGGCCCAGCCCACAGAGTTGGTGCC
GATGTCCAGGCCGATGCTGTACTTCTTGTCGGCTGCTGGGACTCCGTGGATACCGACCTTCCGCTTCTTC
TTTGGGGCCATCTTATCGTCATCGTCTTTGTAATCAATATCATGATCCTTGTAGTCTCCGTCGTGGTCCT
TATAGTCCATGAATTCCACCACACTGGACTAGTAGGTACCCCGATCCGGGGTCTCTGGATTAGACGACTG
CTGGCTGATGGAGCGGCTTTGTGTCGGGAGGAGTATCCACACAGCACAAGAACTCAAACGGTAGTGATAT
GAAAACTGGTCCCGCAGCCCGTTTTATAAAGCCCGCTTAGCGCTAAAACCTTATCAGCCGCAATGCTCTC
CGCTCTCAAGTCGCGTTCAAAACTTTTACCATATATGGGTATGAATTGTTCGCCGATTGGGTTTTCATTT
ACGGAGAATTTCCTCCGCAACTGGGTGTTCGTGCTTGTGTGTGTCTTGTATATCGCCATGAAGAGTGTAC
TTCCATGGGTCCTATCAGTTGCGGCATGTGATTCAATTTGGGGGTTACTCATATTCGATACTTCAGCTGG
TTATCTTTATGCTGTGATGGTCACGGTGCTTTTACACATTTTTTCCCCAACTACTCATTGTATGCCAAAA
CATACATATGTACATGTGTTTATAGTGGGTTTATTAGTAATGTCCAGCGATATTAAAACATTACAGTTAA
ATAATATTCATATTAGCTTACGTTTACTGCTATCTGCACTTCAAATTGGTTATTCCAGGGACATTTTGTG
CAACACACATCTTCTAGTAGGGCATTCACTAGTCGTAGAAAACACACCTAACTTAAGCCGGTTTTAACAA
TAACGGCGAAACAGCTGCCAGACGAGAGAAAAGTACACAGCAAGAAGCATTTCTATAATGATGCCGTCCT
AAATATGCAGCATTTTTGCTCAAATTGATCATTTCGTTGCATCGCTCAGGTGGTATAGTATTTGGCTATT
GAATGTGATTGCTATCTTAATAGTTTTGAATAGTAATAGTGCAAATATTCATTCATAAAAAATAGGTAAT
CGATTTTTTCAGTGCAGTCTATGCGTTTGCGCAACAGAGACGAAGAGAGAGACGCCTCACACACAAGCAC
ATGCGGTCTAAGCTGCTCTCCCTCTTTTTCTCTCTCTCTCTGGCTTGCGGCAGTTTTCCAGAGGCTGTGA
CTCAGTAAGCATTTCTTGTTGTTACCCTAACGATAAGCGTCCGATTCCTAATTCTCTTTCAAATAATTTG
TTTTATTTTTTTTTTTGTGTGTTTTGAAGTCAAACAGCTTCATAAACAATATTAAATATCGCAATTGTTA
TTGCAAATGCATTCGTATCAGGCGCCTTGATGTTTTTCGCCAAAACTTCGTCTGCTCTTTGTCAGCGTAA
TTGCGTTTGCCGGTCGTGCCGTCTTGCTCGCACGCGGCTTGCAAACAAAAAGTGAAAGAGGGAAAGCCAC
CTGTGTTGTTGCTTTTGTTGCTATCGTTGGCTGCACACACATGGCAATAAGTAACCATATTGTAGACTTA
TTTATTTTAGCGTTTTCGTTGACTAATCTTTGTTTAAATAATTGCCTATTTCGAGCCAAAATGACGCATA
AAAGGAAACGGCAACATGCGGTGCGTTGAGCATGCGTAAGCGAGATGGCGCTAGAGAGAGCGCAGCATAA
AAAGAAAAAAACAACCGGCGAGTGGCGAGACACGAATAATACACACACGCACACATGGTCAAAGGAGTGG
CTCCAACGTCGGTGACGTCGCGCCCAGCCACAGACCCCGCCACGCCCCGCCCCACCCTTCCTTCCGCTGC
CCCGCACCCCTTTCCTTCCACTACCGTTTTGCCGCATTTGGTATTGCCATCTCGCTTTTTTGGCTTTACT
TTGCTTTTTGAATAAGCCAAGAAACTGAAATCAAAGCGGACAGTCCGAAAATTGAATATTCCAAAAAACA
ACAATTGCACATGCACTGCGTTCGGCAAAAGACGCAGAAATTCAAGCCTTTTGGTCTGGCATCATCTTAA
AATATCATCAGTATCATCATTGCCATTATAAATACATAAGAAAATGAGAATACATTAAAGATATACATAC
AATCTTTGTCATAGTCAACATATTTTGCAACAAAATTATCTATAGATAACATGTTTTTGTAGAAAATTCC
ACTAACTGATTTTCGTATAAATACAAATTATTCTCATTCTTCAAAATACTCGCCGACGTCATCGCGAAAT
TCCTCAGCATTCTTCGACAAATGAAGAGAGACAGCGAGTGACACAATCTTATCTTGCCGACGAGTCTTTG
AAAATGGCCCCGGGTAACGGTGAAAAACATATAGCCAAGAATGGAGCGATCGCCAGGCGATGGAAATTGG
CTTCAAATTGCTCCGAATATGGCCAGTTGGTCAGTTGGCATTGGATTGTGGAGAGATACTAGATCAGCTC
GTTCTCCTTCTCCTCCGCATTCTCCTACTCCGCCCGAAGACGCTTCTTTGATCGCTTCTTTCTCGAATGT
GTACATATTCATTATGTATTTGGTGTTTGGCGACGATCAGCCAGCTTTAATGGCCATAAAACGTGTCTTG
GTTTGTGGGCCACATAACAGGCAGCGAGATCTGTTCGACTTGCAGCCTGAAATACGGCACGAGTAGGAAA
AGCCGAGTCAAATGCCGAATGCAGAGTCTCATTACAGCACAATCAACTCAAGAAAAACTCGACACTTTTT
TACCATTTGCACTTAAATCCTTTTTTATTCGTTATGTATACTTTTTTTGGTCCCTAACCAAAACAAAACC
AAACTCTCTTAGTCGTGCCTCTATATTTAAAACTATCAATTTATTATAGTCAATAAATCGAACTGTGTTT
TCAACAAACGAACAATAGGACACTTTGATTCTAAAGGAAATTTTGAAAATCTTAAGCAGAGGGTTCTTAA
GACCATTTGCCAATTCTTATAATTCTCAACTGCTCTTTCCTGATGTTGATCATTTATATAGGTATGTTTT
CCTCAATACTTCGTGGTTAGACTACCCCGTGTCGTTTTAGAGCTAGAAATAGCAAGTTAAAATAAGGCTA
GTCCGTTATCAACTTGAAAAAGTGGCACCGAGTCGGTGCTTTTTTAGATCTGGAAAAATGATGTGACAGT
GGAAATGAGAAGTAGGTGCATCTGCAAAGATTTGATTCAGAGTTGATGCCATTCATGATTTTTTTTTAGA
AGTATCATTTGTGTTTTTAGAATATAGAATTAATTCTTGAAGACGAAAGGGCCTCGTGATACGCC
